>Addgene plasmid #75346 | FUG-T2A-Cas9 | depositor full sequence | sequence record 142581 | FUG-T2A-Cas9 sequence 14291 bps
GTCGACGGATCGGGAGATCTCCCGATCCCCTATGGTGCACTCTCAGTACAATCTGCTCTGATGCCGCATA
GTTAAGCCAGTATCTGCTCCCTGCTTGTGTGTTGGAGGTCGCTGAGTAGTGCGCGAGCAAAATTTAAGCT
ACAACAAGGCAAGGCTTGACCGACAATTGCATGAAGAATCTGCTTAGGGTTAGGCGTTTTGCGCTGCTTC
GCGATGTACGGGCCAGATATACGCGTTGACATTGATTATTGACTAGTTATTAATAGTAATCAATTACGGG
GTCATTAGTTCATAGCCCATATATGGAGTTCCGCGTTACATAACTTACGGTAAATGGCCCGCCTGGCTGA
CCGCCCAACGACCCCCGCCCATTGACGTCAATAATGACGTATGTTCCCATAGTAACGCCAATAGGGACTT
TCCATTGACGTCAATGGGTGGAGTATTTACGGTAAACTGCCCACTTGGCAGTACATCAAGTGTATCATAT
GCCAAGTACGCCCCCTATTGACGTCAATGACGGTAAATGGCCCGCCTGGCATTATGCCCAGTACATGACC
TTATGGGACTTTCCTACTTGGCAGTACATCTACGTATTAGTCATCGCTATTACCATGGTGATGCGGTTTT
GGCAGTACATCAATGGGCGTGGATAGCGGTTTGACTCACGGGGATTTCCAAGTCTCCACCCCATTGACGT
CAATGGGAGTTTGTTTTGGCACCAAAATCAACGGGACTTTCCAAAATGTCGTAACAACTCCGCCCCATTG
ACGCAAATGGGCGGTAGGCGTGTACGGTGGGAGGTCTATATAAGCAGCGCGTTTTGCCTGTACTGGGTCT
CTCTGGTTAGACCAGATCTGAGCCTGGGAGCTCTCTGGCTAACTAGGGAACCCACTGCTTAAGCCTCAAT
AAAGCTTGCCTTGAGTGCTTCAAGTAGTGTGTGCCCGTCTGTTGTGTGACTCTGGTAACTAGAGATCCCT
CAGACCCTTTTAGTCAGTGTGGAAAATCTCTAGCAGTGGCGCCCGAACAGGGACTTGAAAGCGAAAGGGA
AACCAGAGGAGCTCTCTCGACGCAGGACTCGGCTTGCTGAAGCGCGCACGGCAAGAGGCGAGGGGCGGCG
ACTGGTGAGTACGCCAAAAATTTTGACTAGCGGAGGCTAGAAGGAGAGAGATGGGTGCGAGAGCGTCAGT
ATTAAGCGGGGGAGAATTAGATCGCGATGGGAAAAAATTCGGTTAAGGCCAGGGGGAAAGAAAAAATATA
AATTAAAACATATAGTATGGGCAAGCAGGGAGCTAGAACGATTCGCAGTTAATCCTGGCCTGTTAGAAAC
ATCAGAAGGCTGTAGACAAATACTGGGACAGCTACAACCATCCCTTCAGACAGGATCAGAAGAACTTAGA
TCATTATATAATACAGTAGCAACCCTCTATTGTGTGCATCAAAGGATAGAGATAAAAGACACCAAGGAAG
CTTTAGACAAGATAGAGGAAGAGCAAAACAAAAGTAAGACCACCGCACAGCAAGCGGCCGCTGATCTTCA
GACCTGGAGGAGGAGATATGAGGGACAATTGGAGAAGTGAATTATATAAATATAAAGTAGTAAAAATTGA
ACCATTAGGAGTAGCACCCACCAAGGCAAAGAGAAGAGTGGTGCAGAGAGAAAAAAGAGCAGTGGGAATA
GGAGCTTTGTTCCTTGGGTTCTTGGGAGCAGCAGGAAGCACTATGGGCGCAGCGTCAATGACGCTGACGG
TACAGGCCAGACAATTATTGTCTGGTATAGTGCAGCAGCAGAACAATTTGCTGAGGGCTATTGAGGCGCA
ACAGCATCTGTTGCAACTCACAGTCTGGGGCATCAAGCAGCTCCAGGCAAGAATCCTGGCTGTGGAAAGA
TACCTAAAGGATCAACAGCTCCTGGGGATTTGGGGTTGCTCTGGAAAACTCATTTGCACCACTGCTGTGC
CTTGGAATGCTAGTTGGAGTAATAAATCTCTGGAACAGATTTGGAATCACACGACCTGGATGGAGTGGGA
CAGAGAAATTAACAATTACACAAGCTTAATACACTCCTTAATTGAAGAATCGCAAAACCAGCAAGAAAAG
AATGAACAAGAATTATTGGAATTAGATAAATGGGCAAGTTTGTGGAATTGGTTTAACATAACAAATTGGC
TGTGGTATATAAAATTATTCATAATGATAGTAGGAGGCTTGGTAGGTTTAAGAATAGTTTTTGCTGTACT
TTCTATAGTGAATAGAGTTAGGCAGGGATATTCACCATTATCGTTTCAGACCCACCTCCCAACCCCGAGG
GGACCCGACAGGCCCGAAGGAATAGAAGAAGAAGGTGGAGAGAGAGACAGAGACAGATCCATTCGATTAG
TGAACGGATCGGCACTGCGTGCGCCAATTCTGCAGACAAATGGCAGTATTCATCCACAATTTTAAAAGAA
AAGGGGGGATTGGGGGGTACAGTGCAGGGGAAAGAATAGTAGACATAATAGCAACAGACATACAAACTAA
AGAATTACAAAAACAAATTACAAAAATTCAAAATTTTCGGGTTTATTACAGGGACAGCAGAGATCCAGTT
TGGTTAATCGCATGCTAGCTAGTTCGAACCTTAATTAACCCGTGTCGGCTCCAGATCTGGCCTCCGCGCC
GGGTTTTGGCGCCTCCCGCGGGCGCCCCCCTCCTCACGGCGAGCGCTGCCACGTCAGACGAAGGGCGCAG
CGAGCGTCCTGATCCTTCCGCCCGGACGCTCAGGACAGCGGCCCGCTGCTCATAAGACTCGGCCTTAGAA
CCCCAGTATCAGCAGAAGGACATTTTAGGACGGGACTTGGGTGACTCTAGGGCACTGGTTTTCTTTCCAG
AGAGCGGAACAGGCGAGGAAAAGTAGTCCCTTCTCGGCGATTCTGCGGAGGGATCTCCGTGGGGCGGTGA
ACGCCGATGATTATATAAGGACGCGCCGGGTGTGGCACAGCTAGTTCCGTCGCAGCCGGGATTTGGGTCG
CGGTTCTTGTTTGTGGATCGCTGTGATCGTCACTTGGTGAGTAGCGGGCTGCTGGGCTGGCCGGGGCTTT
CGTGGCCGCCGGGCCGCTCGGTGGGACGGAAGCGTGTGGAGAGACCGCCAAGGGCTGTAGTCTGGGTCCG
CGAGCAAGGTTGCCCTGAACTGGGGGTTGGGGGGAGCGCACAAAATGGCGGCTGTTCCCGAGTCTTGAAT
GGAAGACGCTTGTAAGGCGGGCTGTGAGGTCGTTGAAACAAGGTGGGGGGCATGGTGGGCGGCAAGAACC
CAAGGTCTTGAGGCCTTCGCTAATGCGGGAAAGCTCTTATTCGGGTGAGATGGGCTGGGGCACCATCTGG
GGACCCTGACGTGAAGTTTGTCACTGACTGGAGAACTCGGGTTTGTCGTCTGGTTGCGGGGGCGGCAGTT
ATGCGGTGCCGTTGGGCAGTGCACCCGTACCTTTGGGAGCGCGCGCCTCGTCGTGTCGTGACGTCACCCG
TTCTGTTGGCTTATAATGCAGGGTGGGGCCACCTGCCGGTAGGTGTGCGGTAGGCTTTTCTCCGTCGCAG
GACGCAGGGTTCGGGCCTAGGGTAGGCTCTCCTGAATCGACAGGCGCCGGACCTCTGGTGAGGGGAGGGA
TAAGTGAGGCGTCAGTTTCTTTGGTCGGTTTTATGTACCTATCTTCTTAAGTAGCTGAAGCTCCGGTTTT
GAACTATGCGCTCGGGGTTGGCGAGTGTGTTTTGTGAAGTTTTTTAGGCACCTTTTGAAATGTAATCATT
TGGGTCAATATGTAATTTTCAGTGTTAGACTAGTAAATTGTCCGCTAAATTCTGGCCGTTTTTGGCTTTT
TTGTTAGACGAAGCTTGGGCTGCAGGTCGACTCTAGAGGATCCCCGGGTACCGGTCGCCACCATGGTGAG
CAAGGGCGAGGAGCTGTTCACCGGGGTGGTGCCCATCCTGGTCGAGCTGGACGGCGACGTAAACGGCCAC
AAGTTCAGCGTGTCCGGCGAGGGCGAGGGCGATGCCACCTACGGCAAGCTGACCCTGAAGTTCATCTGCA
CCACCGGCAAGCTGCCCGTGCCCTGGCCCACCCTCGTGACCACCCTGACCTACGGCGTGCAGTGCTTCAG
CCGCTACCCCGACCACATGAAGCAGCACGACTTCTTCAAGTCCGCCATGCCCGAAGGCTACGTCCAGGAG
CGCACCATCTTCTTCAAGGACGACGGCAACTACAAGACCCGCGCCGAGGTGAAGTTCGAGGGCGACACCC
TGGTGAACCGCATCGAGCTGAAGGGCATCGACTTCAAGGAGGACGGCAACATCCTGGGGCACAAGCTGGA
GTACAACTACAACAGCCACAACGTCTATATCATGGCCGACAAGCAGAAGAACGGCATCAAGGTGAACTTC
AAGATCCGCCACAACATCGAGGACGGCAGCGTGCAGCTCGCCGACCACTACCAGCAGAACACCCCCATCG
GCGACGGCCCCGTGCTGCTGCCCGACAACCACTACCTGAGCACCCAGTCCGCCCTGAGCAAAGACCCCAA
CGAGAAGCGCGATCACATGGTCCTGCTGGAGTTCGTGACCGCCGCCGGGATCACTCTCGGCATGGACGAG
CTGTACAAGGAGGGCAGAGGAAGTCTTCTAACATGCGGTGACGTGGAGGAGAATCCCGGCCCTGAATTCG
ACTATAAGGACCACGACGGAGACTACAAGGATCATGATATTGATTACAAAGACGATGACGATAAGATGGC
CCCAAAGAAGAAGCGGAAGGTCGGTATCCACGGAGTCCCAGCAGCCGACAAGAAGTACAGCATCGGCCTG
GACATCGGCACCAACTCTGTGGGCTGGGCCGTGATCACCGACGAGTACAAGGTGCCCAGCAAGAAATTCA
AGGTGCTGGGCAACACCGACCGGCACAGCATCAAGAAGAACCTGATCGGAGCCCTGCTGTTCGACAGCGG
CGAAACAGCCGAGGCCACCCGGCTGAAGAGAACCGCCAGAAGAAGATACACCAGACGGAAGAACCGGATC
TGCTATCTGCAAGAGATCTTCAGCAACGAGATGGCCAAGGTGGACGACAGCTTCTTCCACAGACTGGAAG
AGTCCTTCCTGGTGGAAGAGGATAAGAAGCACGAGCGGCACCCCATCTTCGGCAACATCGTGGACGAGGT
GGCCTACCACGAGAAGTACCCCACCATCTACCACCTGAGAAAGAAACTGGTGGACAGCACCGACAAGGCC
GACCTGCGGCTGATCTATCTGGCCCTGGCCCACATGATCAAGTTCCGGGGCCACTTCCTGATCGAGGGCG
ACCTGAACCCCGACAACAGCGACGTGGACAAGCTGTTCATCCAGCTGGTGCAGACCTACAACCAGCTGTT
CGAGGAAAACCCCATCAACGCCAGCGGCGTGGACGCCAAGGCCATCCTGTCTGCCAGACTGAGCAAGAGC
AGACGGCTGGAAAATCTGATCGCCCAGCTGCCCGGCGAGAAGAAGAATGGCCTGTTCGGAAACCTGATTG
CCCTGAGCCTGGGCCTGACCCCCAACTTCAAGAGCAACTTCGACCTGGCCGAGGATGCCAAACTGCAGCT
GAGCAAGGACACCTACGACGACGACCTGGACAACCTGCTGGCCCAGATCGGCGACCAGTACGCCGACCTG
TTTCTGGCCGCCAAGAACCTGTCCGACGCCATCCTGCTGAGCGACATCCTGAGAGTGAACACCGAGATCA
CCAAGGCCCCCCTGAGCGCCTCTATGATCAAGAGATACGACGAGCACCACCAGGACCTGACCCTGCTGAA
AGCTCTCGTGCGGCAGCAGCTGCCTGAGAAGTACAAAGAGATTTTCTTCGACCAGAGCAAGAACGGCTAC
GCCGGCTACATTGACGGCGGAGCCAGCCAGGAAGAGTTCTACAAGTTCATCAAGCCCATCCTGGAAAAGA
TGGACGGCACCGAGGAACTGCTCGTGAAGCTGAACAGAGAGGACCTGCTGCGGAAGCAGCGGACCTTCGA
CAACGGCAGCATCCCCCACCAGATCCACCTGGGAGAGCTGCACGCCATTCTGCGGCGGCAGGAAGATTTT
TACCCATTCCTGAAGGACAACCGGGAAAAGATCGAGAAGATCCTGACCTTCCGCATCCCCTACTACGTGG
GCCCTCTGGCCAGGGGAAACAGCAGATTCGCCTGGATGACCAGAAAGAGCGAGGAAACCATCACCCCCTG
GAACTTCGAGGAAGTGGTGGACAAGGGCGCTTCCGCCCAGAGCTTCATCGAGCGGATGACCAACTTCGAT
AAGAACCTGCCCAACGAGAAGGTGCTGCCCAAGCACAGCCTGCTGTACGAGTACTTCACCGTGTATAACG
AGCTGACCAAAGTGAAATACGTGACCGAGGGAATGAGAAAGCCCGCCTTCCTGAGCGGCGAGCAGAAAAA
GGCCATCGTGGACCTGCTGTTCAAGACCAACCGGAAAGTGACCGTGAAGCAGCTGAAAGAGGACTACTTC
AAGAAAATCGAGTGCTTCGACTCCGTGGAAATCTCCGGCGTGGAAGATCGGTTCAACGCCTCCCTGGGCA
CATACCACGATCTGCTGAAAATTATCAAGGACAAGGACTTCCTGGACAATGAGGAAAACGAGGACATTCT
GGAAGATATCGTGCTGACCCTGACACTGTTTGAGGACAGAGAGATGATCGAGGAACGGCTGAAAACCTAT
GCCCACCTGTTCGACGACAAAGTGATGAAGCAGCTGAAGCGGCGGAGATACACCGGCTGGGGCAGGCTGA
GCCGGAAGCTGATCAACGGCATCCGGGACAAGCAGTCCGGCAAGACAATCCTGGATTTCCTGAAGTCCGA
CGGCTTCGCCAACAGAAACTTCATGCAGCTGATCCACGACGACAGCCTGACCTTTAAAGAGGACATCCAG
AAAGCCCAGGTGTCCGGCCAGGGCGATAGCCTGCACGAGCACATTGCCAATCTGGCCGGCAGCCCCGCCA
TTAAGAAGGGCATCCTGCAGACAGTGAAGGTGGTGGACGAGCTCGTGAAAGTGATGGGCCGGCACAAGCC
CGAGAACATCGTGATCGAAATGGCCAGAGAGAACCAGACCACCCAGAAGGGACAGAAGAACAGCCGCGAG
AGAATGAAGCGGATCGAAGAGGGCATCAAAGAGCTGGGCAGCCAGATCCTGAAAGAACACCCCGTGGAAA
ACACCCAGCTGCAGAACGAGAAGCTGTACCTGTACTACCTGCAGAATGGGCGGGATATGTACGTGGACCA
GGAACTGGACATCAACCGGCTGTCCGACTACGATGTGGACCATATCGTGCCTCAGAGCTTTCTGAAGGAC
GACTCCATCGACAACAAGGTGCTGACCAGAAGCGACAAGAACCGGGGCAAGAGCGACAACGTGCCCTCCG
AAGAGGTCGTGAAGAAGATGAAGAACTACTGGCGGCAGCTGCTGAACGCCAAGCTGATTACCCAGAGAAA
GTTCGACAATCTGACCAAGGCCGAGAGAGGCGGCCTGAGCGAACTGGATAAGGCCGGCTTCATCAAGAGA
CAGCTGGTGGAAACCCGGCAGATCACAAAGCACGTGGCACAGATCCTGGACTCCCGGATGAACACTAAGT
ACGACGAGAATGACAAGCTGATCCGGGAAGTGAAAGTGATCACCCTGAAGTCCAAGCTGGTGTCCGATTT
CCGGAAGGATTTCCAGTTTTACAAAGTGCGCGAGATCAACAACTACCACCACGCCCACGACGCCTACCTG
AACGCCGTCGTGGGAACCGCCCTGATCAAAAAGTACCCTAAGCTGGAAAGCGAGTTCGTGTACGGCGACT
ACAAGGTGTACGACGTGCGGAAGATGATCGCCAAGAGCGAGCAGGAAATCGGCAAGGCTACCGCCAAGTA
CTTCTTCTACAGCAACATCATGAACTTTTTCAAGACCGAGATTACCCTGGCCAACGGCGAGATCCGGAAG
CGGCCTCTGATCGAGACAAACGGCGAAACCGGGGAGATCGTGTGGGATAAGGGCCGGGATTTTGCCACCG
TGCGGAAAGTGCTGAGCATGCCCCAAGTGAATATCGTGAAAAAGACCGAGGTGCAGACAGGCGGCTTCAG
CAAAGAGTCTATCCTGCCCAAGAGGAACAGCGATAAGCTGATCGCCAGAAAGAAGGACTGGGACCCTAAG
AAGTACGGCGGCTTCGACAGCCCCACCGTGGCCTATTCTGTGCTGGTGGTGGCCAAAGTGGAAAAGGGCA
AGTCCAAGAAACTGAAGAGTGTGAAAGAGCTGCTGGGGATCACCATCATGGAAAGAAGCAGCTTCGAGAA
GAATCCCATCGACTTTCTGGAAGCCAAGGGCTACAAAGAAGTGAAAAAGGACCTGATCATCAAGCTGCCT
AAGTACTCCCTGTTCGAGCTGGAAAACGGCCGGAAGAGAATGCTGGCCTCTGCCGGCGAACTGCAGAAGG
GAAACGAACTGGCCCTGCCCTCCAAATATGTGAACTTCCTGTACCTGGCCAGCCACTATGAGAAGCTGAA
GGGCTCCCCCGAGGATAATGAGCAGAAACAGCTGTTTGTGGAACAGCACAAGCACTACCTGGACGAGATC
ATCGAGCAGATCAGCGAGTTCTCCAAGAGAGTGATCCTGGCCGACGCTAATCTGGACAAAGTGCTGTCCG
CCTACAACAAGCACCGGGATAAGCCCATCAGAGAGCAGGCCGAGAATATCATCCACCTGTTTACCCTGAC
CAATCTGGGAGCCCCTGCCGCCTTCAAGTACTTTGACACCACCATCGACCGGAAGAGGTACACCAGCACC
AAAGAGGTGCTGGACGCCACCCTGATCCACCAGAGCATCACCGGCCTGTACGAGACACGGATCGACCTGT
CTCAGCTGGGAGGCGACAAAAGGCCGGCGGCCACGAAAAAGGCCGGCCAGGCAAAAAAGAAAAAGTAAGA
ATTCGATATCAAGCTTATCGATAATCAACCTCTGGATTACAAAATTTGTGAAAGATTGACTGGTATTCTT
AACTATGTTGCTCCTTTTACGCTATGTGGATACGCTGCTTTAATGCCTTTGTATCATGCTATTGCTTCCC
GTATGGCTTTCATTTTCTCCTCCTTGTATAAATCCTGGTTGCTGTCTCTTTATGAGGAGTTGTGGCCCGT
TGTCAGGCAACGTGGCGTGGTGTGCACTGTGTTTGCTGACGCAACCCCCACTGGTTGGGGCATTGCCACC
ACCTGTCAGCTCCTTTCCGGGACTTTCGCTTTCCCCCTCCCTATTGCCACGGCGGAACTCATCGCCGCCT
GCCTTGCCCGCTGCTGGACAGGGGCTCGGCTGTTGGGCACTGACAATTCCGTGGTGTTGTCGGGGAAATC
ATCGTCCTTTCCTTGGCTGCTCGCCTGTGTTGCCACCTGGATTCTGCGCGGGACGTCCTTCTGCTACGTC
CCTTCGGCCCTCAATCCAGCGGACCTTCCTTCCCGCGGCCTGCTGCCGGCTCTGCGGCCTCTTCCGCGTC
TTCGCCTTCGCCCTCAGACGAGTCGGATCTCCCTTTGGGCCGCCTCCCCGCATCGATACCGTCGACCTCG
AGACCTAGAAAAACATGGAGCAATCACAAGTAGCAATACAGCAGCTACCAATGCTGATTGTGCCTGGCTA
GAAGCACAAGAGGAGGAGGAGGTGGGTTTTCCAGTCACACCTCAGGTACCTTTAAGACCAATGACTTACA
AGGCAGCTGTAGATCTTAGCCACTTTTTAAAAGAAAAGGGGGGACTGGAAGGGCTAATTCACTCCCAACG
AAGACAAGATATCCTTGATCTGTGGATCTACCACACACAAGGCTACTTCCCTGATTGGCAGAACTACACA
CCAGGGCCAGGGATCAGATATCCACTGACCTTTGGATGGTGCTACAAGCTAGTACCAGTTGAGCAAGAGA
AGGTAGAAGAAGCCAATGAAGGAGAGAACACCCGCTTGTTACACCCTGTGAGCCTGCATGGGATGGATGA
CCCGGAGAGAGAAGTATTAGAGTGGAGGTTTGACAGCCGCCTAGCATTTCATCACATGGCCCGAGAGCTG
CATCCGGACTGTACTGGGTCTCTCTGGTTAGACCAGATCTGAGCCTGGGAGCTCTCTGGCTAACTAGGGA
ACCCACTGCTTAAGCCTCAATAAAGCTTGCCTTGAGTGCTTCAAGTAGTGTGTGCCCGTCTGTTGTGTGA
CTCTGGTAACTAGAGATCCCTCAGACCCTTTTAGTCAGTGTGGAAAATCTCTAGCAGGGCCCGTTTAAAC
CCGCTGATCAGCCTCGACTGTGCCTTCTAGTTGCCAGCCATCTGTTGTTTGCCCCTCCCCCGTGCCTTCC
TTGACCCTGGAAGGTGCCACTCCCACTGTCCTTTCCTAATAAAATGAGGAAATTGCATCGCATTGTCTGA
GTAGGTGTCATTCTATTCTGGGGGGTGGGGTGGGGCAGGACAGCAAGGGGGAGGATTGGGAAGACAATAG
CAGGCATGCTGGGGATGCGGTGGGCTCTATGGCTTCTGAGGCGGAAAGAACCAGCTGGGGCTCTAGGGGG
TATCCCC
[124 nt withheld, positions 10578-10701]
C
[91 nt withheld, positions 10703-10793]
A
[49 nt withheld, positions 10795-10843]
CCTTTGACGTTGGAGTCCACGTTCTTT
[37 nt withheld, positions 10871-10907]
ACCCTATCTCGGTCTATTCTTTTGATTTATAAGGGATTTTGCCGATTTCGGCCTATTGGTTAAAAAATGA
GCTGATTTAACAAAAATTTAACGCGAATTAATTCTGTGGAATGTGTGTCAGTTAGGGTGTGGAAAGTCCC
CAGGCTCCCCAGCAGGCAGAAGTATGCAAAGCATGCATCTCAATTAGTCAGCAACCAGGTGTGGAAAGTC
CCCAGGCTCCCCAGCAGGCAGAAGTATGCAAAGCATGCATCTCAATTAGTCAGCAACCATAGTCCCGCCC
CTAACTCCGCCCATCCCGCCCCTAACTCCGCCCAGTTCCGCCCATTCTCCGCCCCATGGCTGACTAATTT
TTTTTATTTATGCAGAGGCCGAGGCCGCCTCTGCCTCTGAGCTATTCCAGAAGTAGTGAGGAGGCTTTTT
TGGAGGCCTAGGCTTTTGCAAAAAGCTCCCGGGAGCTTGTATATCCATTTTCGGATCTGATCAGCACGTG
TTGACAATTAATCATCGGCATAGTATATCGGCATAGTATAATACGACAAGGTGAGGAACTAAACCATGGC
CAAGTTGACCAGTGCCGTTCCGGTGCTCACCGCGCGCGACGTCGCCGGAGCGGTCGAGTTCTGGACCGAC
CGGCTCGGGTTCTCCCGGGACTTCGTGGAGGACGACTTCGCCGGTGTGGTCCGGGACGACGTGACCCTGT
TCATCAGCGCGGTCCAGGACCAGGTGGTGCCGGACAACACCCTGGCCTGGGTGTGGGTGCGCGGCCTGGA
CGAGCTGTACGCCGAGTGGTCGGAGGTCGTGTCCACGAACTTCCGGGACGCCTCCGGGCCGGCCATGACC
GAGATCGGCGAGCAGCCGTGGGGGCGGGAGTTCGCCCTGCGCGACCCGGCCGGCAACTGCGTGCACTTCG
TGGCCGAGGAGCAGGACTGACACGTGCTACGAGATTTCGATTCCACCGCCGCCTTCTATGAAAGGTTGGG
CTTCGGAATCGTTTTCCGGGACGCCGGCTGGATGATCCTCCAGCGCGGGGATCTCATGCTGGAGTTCTTC
GCCCACCCCAACTTGTTTATTGCAGCTTATAATGGTTACAAATAAAGCAATAGCATCACAAATTTCACAA
ATAAAGCATTTTTTTCACTGCATTCTAGTTGTGGTTTGTCCAAACTCATCAATGTATCTTATCATGTCTG
TATACCGTCGACCTCTAGCTAGAGCTTGGCGTAATCATGGTCATAGCTGTTTCCTGTGTGAAATTGTTAT
CCGCTCACAATTCCACACAACATACGAGCCGGAAGCATAAAGTGTAAAGCCTGGGGTGCCTAATGAGTGA
GCTAACTCACATTAATTGCGTTGCGCTCACTGCCCGCTTTCCAGTCGGGAAACCTGTCGTGCCAGCTGCA
TTAATGAATCGGCCAACGCGCGGGGAGAGGCGGTTTGCGTATTGGGCGCTCTTCCGCTTCCTCGCTCACT
GACTCGCTGCGCTCGGTCGTTCGGCTGCGGCGAGCGGTATCAGCTCACTCAAAGGCGGTAATACGGTTAT
CCACAGAATCAGGGGATAACGCAGGAAAGAACATGTGAGCAAAAGGCCAGCAAAAGGCCAGGAACCGTAA
AAAGGCCGCGTTGCTGGCGTTTTTCCATAGGCTCCGCCCCCCTGACGAGCATCACAAAAATCGACGCTCA
AGTCAGAGGTGGCGAAACCCGACAGGACTATAAAGATACCAGGCGTTTCCCCCTGGAAGCTCCCTCGTGC
GCTCTCCTGTTCCGACCCTGCCGCTTACCGGATACCTGTCCGCCTTTCTCCCTTCGGGAAGCGTGGCGCT
TTCTCATAGCTCACGCTGTAGGTATCTCAGTTCGGTGTAGGTCGTTCGCTCCAAGCTGGGCTGTGTGCAC
GAACCCCCCGTTCAGCCCGACCGCTGCGCCTTATCCGGTAACTATCGTCTTGAGTCCAACCCGGTAAGAC
ACGACTTATCGCCACTGGCAGCAGCCACTGGTAACAGGATTAGCAGAGCGAGGTATGTAGGCGGTGCTAC
AGAGTTCTTGAAGTGGTGGCCTAACTACGGCTACACTAGAAGAACAGTATTTGGTATCTGCGCTCTGCTG
AAGCCAGTTACCTTCGGAAAAAGAGTTGGTAGCTCTTGATCCGGCAAACAAACCACCGCTGGTAGCGGTG
GTTTTTTTGTTTGCAAGCAGCAGATTACGCGCAGAAAAAAAGGATCTCAAGAAGATCCTTTGATCTTTTC
TACGGGGTCTGACGCTCAGTGGAACGAAAACTCACGTTAAGGGATTTTGGTCATGAGATTATCAAAAAGG
ATCTTCACCTAGATCCTTTTAAATTAAAAATGAAGTTTTAAATCAATCTAAAGTATATATGAGTAAACTT
GGTCTGACAGTTACCAATGCTTAATCAGTGAGGCACCTATCTCAGCGATCTGTCTATTTCGTTCATCCAT
AGTTGCCTGACTCCCCGTCGTGTAGATAACTACGATACGGGAGGGCTTACCATCTGGCCCCAGTGCTGCA
ATGATACCGCGAGACCCACGCTCACCGGCTCCAGATTTATCAGCAATAAACCAGCCAGCCGGAAGGGCCG
AGCGCAGAAGTGGTCCTGCAACTTTATCCGCCTCCATCCAGTCTATTAATTGTTGCCGGGAAGCTAGAGT
AAGTAGTTCGCCAGTTAATAGTTTGCGCAACGTTGTTGCCATTGCTACAGGCATCGTGGTGTCACGCTCG
TCGTTTGGTATGGCTTCATTCAGCTCCGGTTCCCAACGATCAAGGCGAGTTACATGATCCCCCATGTTGT
GCAAAAAAGCGGTTAGCTCCTTCGGTCCTCCGATCGTTGTCAGAAGTAAGTTGGCCGCAGTGTTATCACT
CATGGTTATGGCAGCACTGCATAATTCTCTTACTGTCATGCCATCCGTAAGATGCTTTTCTGTGACTGGT
GAGTACTCAACCAAGTCATTCTGAGAATAGTGTATGCGGCGACCGAGTTGCTCTTGCCCGGCGTCAATAC
GGGATAATACCGCGCCACATAGCAGAACTTTAAAAGTGCTCATCATTGGAAAACGTTCTTCGGGGCGAAA
ACTCTCAAGGATCTTACCGCTGTTGAGATCCAGTTCGATGTAACCCACTCGTGCACCCAACTGATCTTCA
GCATCTTTTACTTTCACCAGCGTTTCTGGGTGAGCAAAAACAGGAAGGCAAAATGCCGCAAAAAAGGGAA
TAAGGGCGACACGGAAATGTTGAATACTCATACTCTTCCTTTTTCAATATTATTGAAGCATTTATCAGGG
TTATTGTCTCATGAGCGGATACATATTTGAATGTATTTAGAAAAATAAACAAATAGGGGTTCCGCGCACA
TTTCCCCGAAAAGTGCCACCTGAC
Features (pLannotate 1.2.2; 34 found; start..end, strand, type, name):
     31..83      -  misc_feature   bom (fragment): basis of mobility region from pBR322
    238..617     +  enhancer       CMV enhancer: human cytomegalovirus immediate early enhancer
    618..817     +  promoter       CMV promoter: human cytomegalovirus (CMV) immediate early promoter
    835..1015    +  LTR            5' LTR (truncated): truncated 5' long terminal repeat (LTR) from HIV-1
   1062..1187    +  misc_feature   HIV-1 Ψ: packaging signal of human immunodeficiency virus type 1
   1171..1534    +  CDS            HIV-1 gag (fragment): gag protein from human immunodeficiency virus 1; gag
   1680..1913    +  misc_feature   RRE: The Rev response element (RRE) of HIV-1 allows for Rev-dependent mRNA export from the nucleus to the cytoplasm.
   2290..2390    +  CDS            Rev (fragment): human immunodeficiency virus 1 (HIV-1) Rev protein; rev; enhances nuclear export of unspliced and incompletely spliced viral mRNAs
   2440..2557    +  misc_feature   cPPT/CTS: central polypurine tract and central termination sequence of HIV-1
   2649..3859    +  promoter       UbC promoter: human ubiquitin C promoter
   3870..3903    -  misc_feature   MCS (fragment): pUC18/19 multiple cloning site
   3913..4629    +  CDS            EGFP: EGFP is a basic (constitutively fluorescent) green fluorescent protein published in 1996, derived from Aequorea victoria. It is reported to be a rapidly-maturing weak dimer with moderate acid sensitivity.
   4807..6408    +  CDS            Cas9(N): N-terminal portion of Streptococcus pyogenes Cas9 (Zetsche et al., 2015)
   6409..8907    +  CDS            Cas9(C): C-terminal portion of Streptococcus pyogenes Cas9 (Zetsche et al., 2015)
   8908..8955    +  CDS            nucleoplasmin NLS: bipartite nuclear localization signal from nucleoplasmin
   8959..8983    +  misc_feature   MCS (fragment): pBluescript multiple cloning site
   8983..9571    +  misc_feature   WPRE: woodchuck hepatitis virus posttranscriptional regulatory element
   9508..10089   +  CDS            nef (fragment): NEF_HV1H2 - Experimental evidence at protein level: Swiss-Prot protein existence level 1. Extracellular Nef protein targets CD4(+) T-lymphocytes for apoptosis by interacting with CXCR4 surface receptors. From Human immunodeficiency virus type 1 group M subtype B (isolate HXB2) (HIV-1).
  10096..10276   +  LTR            5' LTR (truncated): truncated 5' long terminal repeat (LTR) from HIV-1
  10308..10532   +  polyA_signal   bGH poly(A) signal: bovine growth hormone polyadenylation signal
  10536..10557   +  promoter       SV40 promoter (fragment): SV40 enhancer and early promoter
  10578..11006   +  rep_origin     f1 ori (sequence partly withheld): f1 bacteriophage origin of replication; arrow indicates direction of (+) strand synthesis
  11020..11349   +  promoter       SV40 promoter: SV40 enhancer and early promoter
  11397..11444   +  promoter       EM7 promoter: synthetic bacterial promoter&nbsp
  11463..11837   +  CDS            BleoR: antibiotic-binding protein; Sh ble from Streptoalloteichus hindustanus; confers resistance to bleomycin, phleomycin, and Zeocin™
  11847..11972   +  CDS            ble (fragment): BLE_KLEPN - Experimental evidence at protein level: Swiss-Prot protein existence level 1. Binding protein with a strong affinity to the bleomycin family of antibiotics. Binds to CL990; an antimitotic-antibiotic compound. From Klebsiella pneumoniae.
  11967..12088   +  polyA_signal   SV40 poly(A) signal: SV40 polyadenylation signal
  12159..12181   -  protein_bind   lac operator (fragment): The lac repressor binds to the lac operator to inhibit transcription in E. coli. This inhibition can be relieved by adding lactose or isopropyl-β-D-thiogalactopyranoside (IPTG). lac repressor encoded by lacI
  12185..12215   -  promoter       lac promoter: promoter for the E. coli lac operon
  12230..12251   -  protein_bind   CAP binding site: CAP binding activates transcription in the presence of cAMP. E. coli catabolite activator protein
  12264..12356   -  CDS            lacI (fragment): lac repressor; lacI; The lac repressor binds to the lac operator to inhibit transcription in E. coli. This inhibition can be relieved by adding lactose or isopropyl-β-D-thiogalactopyranoside (IPTG).
  12539..13127   -  rep_origin     ori: high-copy-number ColE1/pMB1/pBR322/pUC origin of replication
  13298..14158   -  CDS            AmpR: β-lactamase; bla; confers resistance to ampicillin, carbenicillin, and related antibiotics
  14159..14263   -  promoter       AmpR promoter: bla
