[The description below was written by a language model from this plasmid's Addgene catalogue record and pLannotate feature annotations shown in this document.]
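Description:
FUG-T2A-Cas9 is a 14.3 kb HIV-1-based lentiviral transfer plasmid built on the FUGW backbone for mammalian expression of a fluorescent marker together with Cas9. It is propagated in E. coli through a ColE1/pUC-type origin with ampicillin selection (AmpR); the catalogue lists it as low copy and grown in a recombination-tolerant strain, as is common for LTR-containing vectors. The backbone also carries an f1 origin and an SV40/EM7-driven BleoR (Zeocin) cassette, which lies outside the LTR-flanked region and so would not be packaged into virus.

The viral portion has a CMV enhancer/promoter fused to a truncated 5' LTR, which drives genomic RNA production in packaging cells. This is followed by the Ψ packaging signal with a gag fragment, the RRE for Rev-dependent export, and the cPPT/CTS. The downstream LTR is also annotated as truncated and is followed by a bGH polyadenylation signal.

Within this frame, the human ubiquitin C promoter drives a single open reading frame. EGFP comes first, followed by humanized Streptococcus pyogenes Cas9 (derived from PX330) ending in a nucleoplasmin NLS, with a WPRE downstream to enhance transcript expression. According to the record, a T2A motif links the two proteins so they are produced separately from one transcript. The T2A is not annotated in the feature table but presumably lies in the gap between EGFP and Cas9. The catalogue describes GFP as C-terminal on the insert, whereas the feature map places it upstream of Cas9.

The plasmid can be transfected directly or packaged into lentivirus, with GFP marking the Cas9-expressing cells. It contains no guide RNA cassette; PacI and/or BstBI sites are intended for inserting sgRNA units from the companion PXL vector. The associated work applied the system to gene disruption in developing neurons.
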