Addgene plasmid #75346: FUG-T2A-Cas9
Purpose: Ubiquitin promoter expresses GFP and humanized spCas9 (from PX330) via a T2A motif. For cell transfection or use in lentiviral packaging. Use Pac1 and/or BstB1 sites to insert sgRNAs from PXL.
Depositing lab: Bryan Luikart. Depositing organization: Dartmouth College and Medical School. Publication: A Retroviral CRISPR-Cas9 System for Cellular Autism-Associated Phenotype Discovery in Developing Neurons. Williams MR, Fricano-Kugler CJ, Getz SA, Skelton PD, Lee J, Rizzuto CP, Geller JS, Li M, Luikart BW. Sci Rep. 2016 May 10;6:25611. doi: 10.1038/srep25611. PubMed 27161796.
Backbone
  Vector backbone: FUGW
  Backbone size w/o insert (bp): 9245
  Total vector size (bp): 14291
  Vector type: Mammalian Expression, Lentiviral, CRISPR
Growth in bacteria
  Bacterial resistance: Ampicillin, 100 μg/mL
  Growth temperature: 37°C
  Growth strain: NEB Stable
  Copy number: Low Copy
Gene/Insert
  Gene/Insert name: Cas9
  Promoter: Ubiquitin
  Tag / fusion protein: GFP (via t2a) (C terminal on insert)
  Cloning method: Restriction Enzyme; 5′ cloning site BamH1 (not destroyed); 3′ cloning site EcoR1 (not destroyed)
  Sequencing primers: 5′ Ubi Down; 3′ Wre Up
Terms and licenses: Academic/Nonprofit Terms; Industry Terms: Not Available to Industry
How to cite: FUG-T2A-Cas9 was a gift from Bryan Luikart (Addgene plasmid # 75346 ; http://n2t.net/addgene:75346 ; RRID:Addgene_75346)
