>Addgene plasmid #75346 | FUG-T2A-Cas9 | addgene partial sequence | sequence record 145826 | hUBCpro-F 5'-TGAAGCTCCGGTTTTGAACT-3'
TGTAATCATTTGGGTCAATATGTAATTTTCAGTGTTAGACTAGTAAATTGTCCGCTAAATTCTGGCCGTT
TTTGGCTTTTTTGTTAGACGAAGCTTGGGCTGCAGGTCGACTCTAGAGGATCCCCGGGTACCGGTCGCCA
CCATGGTGAGCAAGGGCGAGGAGCTGTTCACCGGGGTGGTGCCCATCCTGGTCGAGCTGGACGGCGACGT
AAACGGCCACAAGTTCAGCGTGTCCGGCGAGGGCGAGGGCGATGCCACCTACGGCAAGCTGACCCTGAAG
TTCATCTGCACCACCGGCAAGCTGCCCGTGCCCTGGCCCACCCTCGTGACCACCCTGACCTACGGCGTGC
AGTGCTTCAGCCGCTACCCCGACCACATGAAGCAGCACGACTTCTTCAAGTCCGCCATGCCCGAAGGCTA
CGTCCAGGAGCGCACCATCTTCTTCAAGGACGACGGCAACTACAAGACCCGCGCCGAGGTGAAGTTCGAG
GGCGACACCCTGGTGAACCGCATCGAGCTGAAGGGCATCGACTTCAAGGAGGACGGCAACATCCTGGGGC
ACAAGCTGGAGTACAACTACAACAGCCACAACGTCTATATCATGGCCGACAAGCAGAAGAACGGCATCAA
GGTGAACTTCAAGATCCGCCACAACATCGAGGACGGCAGCGTGCAGCTCGCCGACCACTACCAGCAGAAC
ACCCCCATCGGCGACGGCCCCGTGCTGCTGCCCGACAACCACTACCTGAGCACCCAGTCCGCCCTGAGCA
AAGACCCCAACGAGAAGCGCGATCACATGGTCCTGCTGGAG
