>Addgene plasmid #75346 | FUG-T2A-Cas9 | addgene partial sequence | sequence record 145827 | WPRE-R 5'-CATAGCGTAAAAGGAGCAACA-3'
ATTTTGTAATCCAGAGGTTGATTATCGATAAGCTTGATATCGAATTCTTACTTTTTCTTTTTTGCCTGGC
CGGCCTTTTTCGTGGCCGCCGGCCTTTTGTCGCCTCCCAGCTGAGACAGGTCGATCCGTGTCTCGTACAG
GCCGGTGATGCTCTGGTGGATCAGGGTGGCGTCCAGCACCTCTTTGGTGCTGGTGTACCTCTTCCGGTCG
ATGGTGGTGTCAAAGTACTTGAAGGCGGCAGGGGCTCCCAGATTGGTCAGGGTAAACAGGTGGATGATAT
TCTCGGCCTGCTCTCTGATGGGCTTATCCCGGTGCTTGTTGTAGGCGGACAGCACTTTGTCCAGATTAGC
GTCGGCCAGGATCACTCTCTTGGAGAACTCGCTGATCTGCTCGATGATCTCGTCCAGGTAGTGCTTGTGC
TGTTCCACAAACAGCTGTTTCTGCTCATTATCCTCGGGGGAGCCCTTCAGCTTCTCATAGTGGCTGGCCA
GGTACAGGAAGTTCACATATTTGGAGGGCAGGGCCAGTTCGTTTCCCTTCTGCAGTTCGCCGGCAGAGGC
CAGCATTCTCTTCCGGCCGTTTTCCAGCTCGAACAGGGAGTACTTAGGCAGCTTGATGATCAGGTCCTTT
TTCACTTCTTTGTAGCCCTTGGCTTCCAGAAAGTCGATGGGATTCTTCTCGAAGCTGCTTCTTTCCATGA
TGGTGATCCCCAGCAGCTCTTTCACACTCTTCAGTTTCTTGGACTTGCCCTTTTCCACTTTGGCCACCAC
CAGCACAGAATAGGCC
